Addgene plasmid #142962: TFORF2586
Purpose: Lentiviral vector for overexpressing transcription factor ORFs with unique 24-bp barcodes. Barcodes facilitate identification of transcription factors in pooled screens.
Depositing lab: Feng Zhang. Depositing organization: Broad Institute. Publication: A transcription factor atlas of directed differentiation. Joung J, Ma S, Tay T, Geiger-Schuller KR, Kirchgatterer PC, Verdine VK, Guo B, Arias-Garcia MA, Allen WE, Singh A, Kuksenko O, Abudayyeh OO, Gootenberg JS, Fu Z, Macrae RK, Buenrostro JD, Regev A, Zhang F. Cell. 2023 Jan 5;186(1):209-229.e26. doi: 10.1016/j.cell.2022.11.026. PubMed 36608654.
Backbone
  Vector backbone: pLX_TRC317
  Backbone manufacturer: Broad Institute Genetic Perturbation Platform
  Backbone size w/o insert (bp): 8264
  Vector type: Mammalian Expression, Lentiviral
  Selectable markers: Puromycin
Growth in bacteria
  Bacterial resistance: Ampicillin, 100 μg/mL
  Growth temperature: 37°C
  Growth strain: NEB Stable
  Copy number: High Copy
Gene/Insert
  Gene/Insert name: CERS4
  Species: H. sapiens (human)
  Insert size (bp): 1286
  Entrez Gene: CERS4 (a.k.a. LASS4, Trh1)
  Promoter: EF1a
  Cloning method: Unknown
  Sequencing primers: 5′ GGGTGGAGACTGAAGTTAGGCCAG; 3′ CACATAGCGTAAAAGGAGCAACATAG
Terms and licenses: Academic/Nonprofit Terms; Industry Terms: Not Available to Industry
Depositor comments: XM_011528290,XM_011528293,XM_017027304,XM_011528292,XM_017027303,XM_011528294,NM_024552,XM_017027305,XM_011528295,XM_011528291,ENST00000251363,ENST00000559450 . The transcription factor ORF portion of this plasmid was synthesized by Genewiz. Please test multiple small colonies in case of plasmid recombination. To make this collection available in a timely manner, a portion of this collection was not fully sequenced by Addgene. If an Addgene verified full plasmid sequence is not available, please contact us prior to placing an order to request the full sequence.
How to cite: TFORF2586 was a gift from Feng Zhang (Addgene plasmid # 142962 ; http://n2t.net/addgene:142962 ; RRID:Addgene_142962)
