[The description below was written by a language model from this plasmid's Addgene catalogue record and pLannotate feature annotations shown in this document.]
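Description:
TFORF2586 is a lentiviral mammalian expression plasmid built on the pLX_TRC317 backbone and carrying the human CERS4 open reading frame (also known as LASS4). It belongs to a barcoded transcription factor ORF collection. In bacteria it is maintained through a high-copy ColE1/pUC-type origin and selected with ampicillin via the β-lactamase gene. An f1 origin and remnants of a lac/lacZα cloning region with T3 and T7 promoters are also present in the backbone. The depositor warns that the plasmid can recombine, which is a common issue for LTR-containing vectors.

The viral portion has a third-generation, self-inactivating layout. An RSV promoter drives a truncated HIV-1 5' LTR, followed by the Ψ packaging signal with a gag fragment, the RRE for Rev-dependent export of the genomic RNA, and a cPPT/CTS element. A ΔU3 3' LTR, followed by an SV40 polyadenylation signal, closes the provirus.

Two expression units lie between the LTRs. An SV40 early promoter drives puromycin N-acetyltransferase for selection of transduced cells. The EF-1α promoter drives CERS4, with a WPRE downstream to boost transcript stability and expression. The annotated coding sequence (about 1.18 kb) is shorter than the listed 1,286 bp insert. The record describes a unique 24-bp barcode, but the feature table does not annotate it, so its position cannot be confirmed. A short U6 promoter fragment sits between the ORF and the WPRE.

The construct is intended for constitutive overexpression of the ORF after lentiviral transduction, particularly in pooled screens where the barcode identifies which factor each cell received, for example in directed differentiation studies.
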