Features (pLannotate 1.2.2; 31 found; start..end, strand, type, name):
      5..231     +  promoter       RSV promoter: Rous sarcoma virus enhancer/promoter
    232..412     +  LTR            5' LTR (truncated): truncated 5' long terminal repeat (LTR) from HIV-1
    459..584     +  misc_feature   HIV-1 Ψ: packaging signal of human immunodeficiency virus type 1
    568..931     +  CDS            HIV-1 gag (fragment): gag protein from human immunodeficiency virus 1; gag
   1077..1310    +  misc_feature   RRE: The Rev response element (RRE) of HIV-1 allows for Rev-dependent mRNA export from the nucleus to the cytoplasm.
   1687..1713    +  CDS            Rev (fragment): human immunodeficiency virus 1 (HIV-1) Rev protein; rev; enhances nuclear export of unspliced and incompletely spliced viral mRNAs
   1720..1743    +  promoter       SV40 promoter (fragment): SV40 early promoter
   1744..1815    +  promoter       SV40 promoter (fragment): SV40 enhancer and early promoter
   1839..1974    +  rep_origin     SV40 ori: SV40 origin of replication
   2020..2616    +  CDS            PuroR (fragment): puromycin N-acetyltransferase; pac from Streptomyces; confers resistance to puromycin
   2665..2782    +  misc_feature   cPPT/CTS: central polypurine tract and central termination sequence of HIV-1
   2847..2913    +  CDS            small t antigen (fragment): SV40 (simian virus 40) small t antigen
   2920..4098    +  promoter       EF-1α promoter: strong constitutive promoter for human elongation factor EF-1α
   4115..5296    +  CDS            CERS4: CERS4_HUMAN - Also known as LASS4 From Homo sapiens (Human).
   5312..5365    +  promoter       U6 promoter (fragment): RNA polymerase III promoter for human U6 snRNA
   5407..5995    +  misc_feature   WPRE: woodchuck hepatitis virus posttranscriptional regulatory element
   6046..6065    +  misc_feature   cPPT/CTS (fragment): central polypurine tract and central termination sequence of HIV-1
   6067..6300    +  LTR            3' LTR (ΔU3): self-inactivating 3' long terminal repeat (LTR) from HIV-1
   6378..6499    +  polyA_signal   SV40 poly(A) signal: SV40 polyadenylation signal
   6539..6674    +  rep_origin     SV40 ori: SV40 origin of replication
   6695..6713    -  promoter       T7 promoter: promoter for bacteriophage T7 RNA polymerase
   6721..6876    +  CDS            lacZα (fragment): LacZα fragment of β-galactosidase; lacZ fragment
   6881..7309    +  rep_origin     f1 ori (sequence partly withheld): f1 bacteriophage origin of replication; arrow indicates direction of (+) strand synthesis
   7362..7466    +  promoter       AmpR promoter: bla
   7467..8327    +  CDS            AmpR: β-lactamase; bla; confers resistance to ampicillin, carbenicillin, and related antibiotics
   8498..9086    +  rep_origin     ori: high-copy-number ColE1/pMB1/pBR322/pUC origin of replication
   9269..9361    +  CDS            lacI (fragment): lac repressor; lacI; The lac repressor binds to the lac operator to inhibit transcription in E. coli. This inhibition can be relieved by adding lactose or isopropyl-β-D-thiogalactopyranoside (IPTG).
   9374..9395    +  protein_bind   CAP binding site: CAP binding activates transcription in the presence of cAMP. E. coli catabolite activator protein
   9410..9440    +  promoter       lac promoter: promoter for the E. coli lac operon
   9448..9464    +  protein_bind   lac operator: The lac repressor binds to the lac operator to inhibit transcription in E. coli. This inhibition can be relieved by adding lactose or isopropyl-β-D-thiogalactopyranoside (IPTG). lac repressor encoded by lacI
   9509..9527    +  promoter       T3 promoter: promoter for bacteriophage T3 RNA polymerase
>Addgene plasmid #142962 | TFORF2586 | addgene full sequence | sequence record 397297 | Addgene NGS Result
TTAATGTAGTCTTATGCAATACTCTTGTAGTCTTGCAACATGGTAACGATGAGTTAGCAACATGCCTTAC
AAGGAGAGAAAAAGCACCGTGCATGCCGATTGGTGGAAGTAAGGTGGTACGATCGTGCCTTATTAGGAAG
GCAACAGACGGGTCTGACATGGATTGGACGAACCACTGAATTGCCGCATTGCAGAGATATTGTATTTAAG
TGCCTAGCTCGATACATAAACGGGTCTCTCTGGTTAGACCAGATCTGAGCCTGGGAGCTCTCTGGCTAAC
TAGGGAACCCACTGCTTAAGCCTCAATAAAGCTTGCCTTGAGTGCTTCAAGTAGTGTGTGCCCGTCTGTT
GTGTGACTCTGGTAACTAGAGATCCCTCAGACCCTTTTAGTCAGTGTGGAAAATCTCTAGCAGTGGCGCC
CGAACAGGGACTTGAAAGCGAAAGGGAAACCAGAGGAGCTCTCTCGACGCAGGACTCGGCTTGCTGAAGC
GCGCACGGCAAGAGGCGAGGGGCGGCGACTGGTGAGTACGCCAAAAATTTTGACTAGCGGAGGCTAGAAG
GAGAGAGATGGGTGCGAGAGCGTCAGTATTAAGCGGGGGAGAATTAGATCGCGATGGGAAAAAATTCGGT
TAAGGCCAGGGGGAAAGAAAAAATATAAATTAAAACATATAGTATGGGCAAGCAGGGAGCTAGAACGATT
CGCAGTTAATCCTGGCCTGTTAGAAACATCAGAAGGCTGTAGACAAATACTGGGACAGCTACAACCATCC
CTTCAGACAGGATCAGAAGAACTTAGATCATTATATAATACAGTAGCAACCCTCTATTGTGTGCATCAAA
GGATAGAGATAAAAGACACCAAGGAAGCTTTAGACAAGATAGAGGAAGAGCAAAACAAAAGTAAGACCAC
CGCACAGCAAGCGGCCGCTGATCTTCAGACCTGGAGGAGGAGATATGAGGGACAATTGGAGAAGTGAATT
ATATAAATATAAAGTAGTAAAAATTGAACCATTAGGAGTAGCACCCACCAAGGCAAAGAGAAGAGTGGTG
CAGAGAGAAAAAAGAGCAGTGGGAATAGGAGCTTTGTTCCTTGGGTTCTTGGGAGCAGCAGGAAGCACTA
TGGGCGCAGCGTCAATGACGCTGACGGTACAGGCCAGACAATTATTGTCTGGTATAGTGCAGCAGCAGAA
CAATTTGCTGAGGGCTATTGAGGCGCAACAGCATCTGTTGCAACTCACAGTCTGGGGCATCAAGCAGCTC
CAGGCAAGAATCCTGGCTGTGGAAAGATACCTAAAGGATCAACAGCTCCTGGGGATTTGGGGTTGCTCTG
GAAAACTCATTTGCACCACTGCTGTGCCTTGGAATGCTAGTTGGAGTAATAAATCTCTGGAACAGATTTG
GAATCACACGACCTGGATGGAGTGGGACAGAGAAATTAACAATTACACAAGCTTAATACACTCCTTAATT
GAAGAATCGCAAAACCAGCAAGAAAAGAATGAACAAGAATTATTGGAATTAGATAAATGGGCAAGTTTGT
GGAATTGGTTTAACATAACAAATTGGCTGTGGTATATAAAATTATTCATAATGATAGTAGGAGGCTTGGT
AGGTTTAAGAATAGTTTTTGCTGTACTTTCTATAGTGAATAGAGTTAGGCAGGGATATTCACCATTATCG
TTTCAGACCCACCTCCCAACCCCGAGGGGACCCATGCATTGCATCTCAATTAGTCAGCAACCAGGTGTGG
AAAGTCCCCAGGCTCCCCAGCAGGCAGAAGTATGCAAAGCATGCGTCTCAATTAGTCAGCAACCATAGTC
CCGCCCCTAACTCCGCCCATCCCGCCCCTAACTCCGCCCAGTTCCGCCCATTCTCCGCCCCATGGCTGAC
TAATTTTTTTTATTTATGCAGAGGCCGAGGCCGCCTCGGCCTCTGAGCTATTCCAGAAGTAGTGAGGAGG
CTTTTTTGGAGGCCTAGGCTTTTGCAAAAAGCTTTCTAGAGGTACCACCGGAGCTTACCATGACCGAGTA
CAAGCCCACGGTGCGCCTCGCCACCCGCGACGACGTCCCCAGGGCCGTACGCACCCTCGCCGCCGCGTTC
GCCGACTACCCCGCCACGCGCCACACCGTCGATCCGGACCGCCACATCGAGCGGGTCACCGAGCTGCAAG
AACTCTTCCTCACGCGCGTCGGGCTCGACATCGGCAAGGTGTGGGTCGCGGACGACGGCGCCGCCGTGGC
GGTCTGGACCACGCCGGAGAGCGTCGAAGCGGGGGCGGTGTTCGCCGAGATCGGCCCGCGCATGGCCGAG
TTGAGCGGTTCCCGGCTGGCCGCGCAGCAACAGATGGAAGGCCTCCTGGCGCCGCACCGGCCCAAGGAGC
CCGCGTGGTTCCTGGCCACCGTCGGCGTCTCGCCCGACCACCAGGGCAAGGGTCTGGGCAGCGCCGTCGT
GCTCCCCGGAGTGGAGGCGGCCGAGCGCGCCGGGGTGCCCGCCTTCCTGGAGACCTCCGCGCCCCGCAAC
CTCCCCTTCTACGAGCGGCTCGGCTTCACCGTCACCGCCGACGTCGAGGTGCCCGAAGGACCGCGCACCT
GGTGCATGACCCGCAAGCCCGGTGCCAGTTAACGAATTCTAGATCTTGAGACAAATGGCAGTATTCATCC
ACAATTTTAAAAGAAAAGGGGGGATTGGGGGGTACAGTGCAGGGGAAAGAATAGTAGACATAATAGCAAC
AGACATACAAACTAAAGAATTACAAAAACAAATTACAAAAATTCAAAATTTTCGGGTTTATTACAGGGAC
AGCAGAGATCCACTTTGGCGCCGGCTCGAGGCCTGCAGGTGCAAAGATGGATAAAGTTTTAAACAGAGAG
GAATCTTTGCAGCTAATGGACCTTCTAGGTCTTGAAAGGAGTGGGAATTGGCTCCGGTGCCCGTCAGTGG
GCAGAGCGCACATCGCCCACAGTCCCCGAGAAGTTGGGGGGAGGGGTCGGCAATTGAACCGGTGCCTAGA
GAAGGTGGCGCGGGGTAAACTGGGAAAGTGATGTCGTGTACTGGCTCCGCCTTTTTCCCGAGGGTGGGGG
AGAACCGTATATAAGTGCAGTAGTCGCCGTGAACGTTCTTTTTCGCAACGGGTTTGCCGCCAGAACACAG
GTAAGTGCCGTGTGTGGTTCCCGCGGGCCTGGCCTCTTTACGGGTTATGGCCCTTGCGTGCCTTGAATTA
CTTCCACCTGGCTGCAGTACGTGATTCTTGATCCCGAGCTTCGGGTTGGAAGTGGGTGGGAGAGTTCGAG
GCCTTGCGCTTAAGGAGCCCCTTCGCCTCGTGCTTGAGTTGAGGCCTGGCCTGGGCGCTGGGGCCGCCGC
GTGCGAATCTGGTGGCACCTTCGCGCCTGTCTCGCTGCTTTCGATAAGTCTCTAGCCATTTAAAATTTTT
GATGACCTGCTGCGACGCTTTTTTTCTGGCAAGATAGTCTTGTAAATGCGGGCCAAGATCTGCACACTGG
TATTTCGGTTTTTGGGGCCGCGGGCGGCGACGGGGCCCGTGCGTCCCAGCGCACATGTTCGGCGAGGCGG
GGCCTGCGAGCGCGGCCACCGAGAATCGGACGGGGGTAGTCTCAAGCTGGCCGGCCTGCTCTGGTGCCTG
GCCTCGCGCCGCCGTGTATCGCCCCGCCCTGGGCGGCAAGGCTGGCCCGGTCGGCACCAGTTGCGTGAGC
GGAAAGATGGCCGCTTCCCGGCCCTGCTGCAGGGAGCTCAAAATGGAGGACGCGGCGCTCGGGAGAGCGG
GCGGGTGAGTCACCCACACAAAGGAAAAGGGCCTTTCCGTCCTCAGCCGTCGCTTCATGTGACTCCACGG
AGTACCGGGCGCCGTCCAGGCACCTCGATTAGTTCTCGAGCTTTTGGAGTACGTCGTCTTTAGGTTGGGG
GGAGGGGTTTTATGCGATGGAGTTTCCCCACACTGAGTGGGTGGAGACTGAAGTTAGGCCAGCTTGGCAC
TTGATGTAATTCTCCTTGGAATTTGCCCTTTTTGAGTTTGGATCTTGGTTCATTCTCAAGCCTCAGACAG
TGGTTCAAAGTTTTTTTCTTCCATTTCAGGTGTCGTGAGGCTAGCACCGCCACCATGCTGTCCAGTTTCA
ACGAGTGGTTTTGGCAGGACAGGTTCTGGTTACCACCCAATGTCACGTGGACAGAGCTAGAAGACCGGGA
TGGCCGTGTCTACCCCCACCCCCAGGACTTGTTGGCAGCCCTGCCCCTGGCGCTGGTCCTCCTGGCCATG
CGCCTTGCCTTTGAGAGATTCATTGGCCTGCCCCTGAGCCGGTGGCTGGGTGTGAGGGATCAGACCAGGA
GGCAAGTGAAGCCCAACGCCACGCTGGAGAAACACTTCCTCACGGAAGGGCACAGGCCCAAGGAGCCCCA
GCTGTCTCTCCTGGCCGCCCAGTGTGGCCTCACGCTGCAGCAGACCCAGCGATGGTTCCGGAGACGCCGG
AACCAGGATCGACCCCAGCTGACCAAGAAGTTCTGTGAGGCCAGCTGGAGGTTTCTCTTCTACCTGTCCT
CCTTCGTGGGCGGCCTCTCGGTCCTGTACCACGAGTCATGGCTGTGGGCACCAGTAATGTGCTGGGACAG
GTACCCAAACCAGACTCTGAAGCCATCCCTGTACTGGTGGTACCTCTTGGAGCTGGGTTTCTACCTCTCA
CTGCTAATCAGGCTGCCCTTTGATGTCAAGCGCAAGGATTTCAAGGAGCAGGTGATACACCACTTCGTGG
CGGTCATCCTGATGACCTTCTCCTACAGTGCCAACCTGCTGCGCATTGGCTCTCTGGTGCTGCTGTTACA
CGATTCCTCTGACTACCTGCTGGAGGCCTGTAAGATGGTCAACTACATGCAGTATCAGCAAGTGTGCGAC
GCTCTCTTCCTCATCTTCTCCTTTGTCTTCTTCTACACCCGACTGGTCCTCTTTCCCACCCAGATCCTCT
ACACCACATACTACGAGTCCATCAGCAACAGGGGCCCCTTCTTCGGCTACTACTTCTTCAACGGGCTTCT
GATGTTGCTGCAGCTGCTGCACGTGTTCTGGTCTTGCCTCATTCTGCGCATGCTCTATAGCTTCATGAAG
AAGGGCCAGATGGAGAAGGACATTCGTAGTGATGTAGAAGAATCAGACTCCAGTGAGGAGGCGGCGGCGG
CCCAGGAACCTCTGCAGCTAAAGAACGGGGCAGCTGGAGGGCCCAGGCCAGCCCCCACTGATGGCCCTCG
GAGCCGGGTGGCCGGGCGTCTGACCAACAGGCACACAACAGCCACATAGTAATGAACTAGTCCGTAACTT
GAAAGTATTTCGATTTCTTGGCTTTATATATCTTGTGGAAAGGACGAGGTCGCGACCATTGTAAGCCCTT
CACGCGTTAAGTCGACAATCAACCTCTGGATTACAAAATTTGTGAAAGATTGACTGGTATTCTTAACTAT
GTTGCTCCTTTTACGCTATGTGGATACGCTGCTTTAATGCCTTTGTATCATGCTATTGCTTCCCGTATGG
CTTTCATTTTCTCCTCCTTGTATAAATCCTGGTTGCTGTCTCTTTATGAGGAGTTGTGGCCCGTTGTCAG
GCAACGTGGCGTGGTGTGCACTGTGTTTGCTGACGCAACCCCCACTGGTTGGGGCATTGCCACCACCTGT
CAGCTCCTTTCCGGGACTTTCGCTTTCCCCCTCCCTATTGCCACGGCGGAACTCATCGCCGCCTGCCTTG
CCCGCTGCTGGACAGGGGCTCGGCTGTTGGGCACTGACAATTCCGTGGTGTTGTCGGGGAAATCATCGTC
CTTTCCTTGGCTGCTCGCCTGTGTTGCCACCTGGATTCTGCGCGGGACGTCCTTCTGCTACGTCCCTTCG
GCCCTCAATCCAGCGGACCTTCCTTCCCGCGGCCTGCTGCCGGCTCTGCGGCCTCTTCCGCGTCTTCGCC
TTCGCCCTCAGACGAGTCGGATCTCCCTTTGGGCCGCCTCCCCGCGTCGACTTTAAGACCAATGACTTAC
AAGGCAGCTGTAGATCTTAGCCACTTTTTAAAAGAAAAGGGGGGACTGGAAGGGCTAATTCACTCCCAAC
GAAGACAAGATCTGCTTTTTGCTTGTACTGGGTCTCTCTGGTTAGACCAGATCTGAGCCTGGGAGCTCTC
TGGCTAACTAGGGAACCCACTGCTTAAGCCTCAATAAAGCTTGCCTTGAGTGCTTCAAGTAGTGTGTGCC
CGTCTGTTGTGTGACTCTGGTAACTAGAGATCCCTCAGACCCTTTTAGTCAGTGTGGAAAATCTCTAGCA
GTACGTATAGTAGTTCATGTCATCTTATTATTCAGTATTTATAACTTGCAAAGAAATGAATATCAGAGAG
TGAGAGGAACTTGTTTATTGCAGCTTATAATGGTTACAAATAAAGCAATAGCATCACAAATTTCACAAAT
AAAGCATTTTTTTCACTGCATTCTAGTTGTGGTTTGTCCAAACTCATCAATGTATCTTATCATGTCTGGC
TCTAGCTATCCCGCCCCTAACTCCGCCCATCCCGCCCCTAACTCCGCCCAGTTCCGCCCATTCTCCGCCC
CATGGCTGACTAATTTTTTTTATTTATGCAGAGGCCGAGGCCGCCTCGGCCTCTGAGCTATTCCAGAAGT
AGTGAGGAGGCTTTTTTGGAGGCCTAGGGACGTACCCAATTCGCCCTATAGTGAGTCGTATTACGCGCGC
TCACTGGCCGTCGTTTTACAACGTCGTGACTGGGAAAACCCTGGCGTTACCCAACTTAATCGCCTTGCAG
CACATCCCCCTTTCGCCAGCTGGCGTAATAGCGAAGAGGCCCGCACCGATCGCCCTTCCCAACAGTTGCG
CAGCCTGAATGGCGAATGGG
[124 nt withheld, positions 6881-7004]
C
[91 nt withheld, positions 7006-7096]
A
[49 nt withheld, positions 7098-7146]
CCTTTGACGTTGGAGTCCACGTTCTTT
[37 nt withheld, positions 7174-7210]
ACCCTATCTCGGTCTATTCTTTTGATTTATAAGGGATTTTGCCGATTTCGGCCTATTGGTTAAAAAATGA
GCTGATTTAACAAAAATTTAACGCGAATTTTAACAAAATATTAACGCTTACAATTTAGGTGGCACTTTTC
GGGGAAATGTGCGCGGAACCCCTATTTGTTTATTTTTCTAAATACATTCAAATATGTATCCGCTCATGAG
ACAATAACCCTGATAAATGCTTCAATAATATTGAAAAAGGAAGAGTATGAGTATTCAACATTTCCGTGTC
GCCCTTATTCCCTTTTTTGCGGCATTTTGCCTTCCTGTTTTTGCTCACCCAGAAACGCTGGTGAAAGTAA
AAGATGCTGAAGATCAGTTGGGTGCACGAGTGGGTTACATCGAACTGGATCTCAACAGCGGTAAGATCCT
TGAGAGTTTTCGCCCCGAAGAACGTTTTCCAATGATGAGCACTTTTAAAGTTCTGCTATGTGGCGCGGTA
TTATCCCGTATTGACGCCGGGCAAGAGCAACTCGGTCGCCGCATACACTATTCTCAGAATGACTTGGTTG
AGTACTCACCAGTCACAGAAAAGCATCTTACGGATGGCATGACAGTAAGAGAATTATGCAGTGCTGCCAT
AACCATGAGTGATAACACTGCGGCCAACTTACTTCTGACAACGATCGGAGGACCGAAGGAGCTAACCGCT
TTTTTGCACAACATGGGGGATCATGTAACTCGCCTTGATCGTTGGGAACCGGAGCTGAATGAAGCCATAC
CAAACGACGAGCGTGACACCACGATGCCTGTAGCAATGGCAACAACGTTGCGCAAACTATTAACTGGCGA
ACTACTTACTCTAGCTTCCCGGCAACAATTAATAGACTGGATGGAGGCGGATAAAGTTGCAGGACCACTT
CTGCGCTCGGCCCTTCCGGCTGGCTGGTTTATTGCTGATAAATCTGGAGCCGGTGAGCGTGGGTCTCGCG
GTATCATTGCAGCACTGGGGCCAGATGGTAAGCCCTCCCGTATCGTAGTTATCTACACGACGGGGAGTCA
GGCAACTATGGATGAACGAAATAGACAGATCGCTGAGATAGGTGCCTCACTGATTAAGCATTGGTAACTG
TCAGACCAAGTTTACTCATATATACTTTAGATTGATTTAAAACTTCATTTTTAATTTAAAAGGATCTAGG
TGAAGATCCTTTTTGATAATCTCATGACCAAAATCCCTTAACGTGAGTTTTCGTTCCACTGAGCGTCAGA
CCCCGTAGAAAAGATCAAAGGATCTTCTTGAGATCCTTTTTTTCTGCGCGTAATCTGCTGCTTGCAAACA
AAAAAACCACCGCTACCAGCGGTGGTTTGTTTGCCGGATCAAGAGCTACCAACTCTTTTTCCGAAGGTAA
CTGGCTTCAGCAGAGCGCAGATACCAAATACTGTTCTTCTAGTGTAGCCGTAGTTAGGCCACCACTTCAA
GAACTCTGTAGCACCGCCTACATACCTCGCTCTGCTAATCCTGTTACCAGTGGCTGCTGCCAGTGGCGAT
AAGTCGTGTCTTACCGGGTTGGACTCAAGACGATAGTTACCGGATAAGGCGCAGCGGTCGGGCTGAACGG
GGGGTTCGTGCACACAGCCCAGCTTGGAGCGAACGACCTACACCGAACTGAGATACCTACAGCGTGAGCT
ATGAGAAAGCGCCACGCTTCCCGAAGGGAGAAAGGCGGACAGGTATCCGGTAAGCGGCAGGGTCGGAACA
GGAGAGCGCACGAGGGAGCTTCCAGGGGGAAACGCCTGGTATCTTTATAGTCCTGTCGGGTTTCGCCACC
TCTGACTTGAGCGTCGATTTTTGTGATGCTCGTCAGGGGGGCGGAGCCTATGGAAAAACGCCAGCAACGC
GGCCTTTTTACGGTTCCTGGCCTTTTGCTGGCCTTTTGCTCACATGTTCTTTCCTGCGTTATCCCCTGAT
TCTGTGGATAACCGTATTACCGCCTTTGAGTGAGCTGATACCGCTCGCCGCAGCCGAACGACCGAGCGCA
GCGAGTCAGTGAGCGAGGAAGCGGAAGAGCGCCCAATACGCAAACCGCCTCTCCCCGCGCGTTGGCCGAT
TCATTAATGCAGCTGGCACGACAGGTTTCCCGACTGGAAAGCGGGCAGTGAGCGCAACGCAATTAATGTG
AGTTAGCTCACTCATTAGGCACCCCAGGCTTTACACTTTATGCTTCCGGCTCGTATGTTGTGTGGAATTG
TGAGCGGATAACAATTTCACACAGGAAACAGCTATGACCATGATTACGCCAAGCGCGCAATTAACCCTCA
CTAAAGGGAACAAAAGCTGGAGCTGCAAGC
