>Addgene plasmid #142962 | TFORF2586 | depositor partial sequence | sequence record 281024 | Insert
ACCGCCACCATGCTGTCCAGTTTCAACGAGTGGTTTTGGCAGGACAGGTTCTGGTTACCACCCAATGTCA
CGTGGACAGAGCTAGAAGACCGGGATGGCCGTGTCTACCCCCACCCCCAGGACTTGTTGGCAGCCCTGCC
CCTGGCGCTGGTCCTCCTGGCCATGCGCCTTGCCTTTGAGAGATTCATTGGCCTGCCCCTGAGCCGGTGG
CTGGGTGTGAGGGATCAGACCAGGAGGCAAGTGAAGCCCAACGCCACGCTGGAGAAACACTTCCTCACGG
AAGGGCACAGGCCCAAGGAGCCCCAGCTGTCTCTCCTGGCCGCCCAGTGTGGCCTCACGCTGCAGCAGAC
CCAGCGATGGTTCCGGAGACGCCGGAACCAGGATCGACCCCAGCTGACCAAGAAGTTCTGTGAGGCCAGC
TGGAGGTTTCTCTTCTACCTGTCCTCCTTCGTGGGCGGCCTCTCGGTCCTGTACCACGAGTCATGGCTGT
GGGCACCAGTAATGTGCTGGGACAGGTACCCAAACCAGACTCTGAAGCCATCCCTGTACTGGTGGTACCT
CTTGGAGCTGGGTTTCTACCTCTCACTGCTAATCAGGCTGCCCTTTGATGTCAAGCGCAAGGATTTCAAG
GAGCAGGTGATACACCACTTCGTGGCGGTCATCCTGATGACCTTCTCCTACAGTGCCAACCTGCTGCGCA
TTGGCTCTCTGGTGCTGCTGTTACACGATTCCTCTGACTACCTGCTGGAGGCCTGTAAGATGGTCAACTA
CATGCAGTATCAGCAAGTGTGCGACGCTCTCTTCCTCATCTTCTCCTTTGTCTTCTTCTACACCCGACTG
GTCCTCTTTCCCACCCAGATCCTCTACACCACATACTACGAGTCCATCAGCAACAGGGGCCCCTTCTTCG
GCTACTACTTCTTCAACGGGCTTCTGATGTTGCTGCAGCTGCTGCACGTGTTCTGGTCTTGCCTCATTCT
GCGCATGCTCTATAGCTTCATGAAGAAGGGCCAGATGGAGAAGGACATTCGTAGTGATGTAGAAGAATCA
GACTCCAGTGAGGAGGCGGCGGCGGCCCAGGAACCTCTGCAGCTAAAGAACGGGGCAGCTGGAGGGCCCA
GGCCAGCCCCCACTGATGGCCCTCGGAGCCGGGTGGCCGGGCGTCTGACCAACAGGCACACAACAGCCAC
ATAGTAATGAACTAGTCCGTAACTTGAAAGTATTTCGATTTCTTGGCTTTATATATCTTGTGGAAAGGAC
GAGGTCGCGACCATTGTAAGCCCTTC
