>Addgene plasmid #142962 | TFORF2586 | depositor partial sequence | sequence record 281025 | Barcode
GGTCGCGACCATTGTAAGCCCTTC
